Addgene plasmid #127246: pAN2981
Purpose: Asymmetric degronSwitchA_t8 fused to mCherry with KeyA-BFP
Depositing lab: Hana El-Samad. Depositing organization: University of California, San Francisco (UCSF). Publication: De novo design of bioactive protein switches. Langan RA, Boyken SE, Ng AH, Samson JA, Dods G, Westbrook AM, Nguyen TH, Lajoie MJ, Chen Z, Berger S, Mulligan VK, Dueber JE, Novak WRP, El-Samad H, Baker D. Nature. 2019 Jul 24. pii: 10.1038/s41586-019-1432-8. doi: 10.1038/s41586-019-1432-8. PubMed 31341284.
Backbone
  Vector backbone: Custom pHR vector
  Vector type: Lentiviral, Synthetic Biology
Growth in bacteria
  Bacterial resistance: Kanamycin, 50 μg/mL
  Growth temperature: 37°C
  Growth strain: NEB Stable
  Copy number: High Copy
Gene/Insert
  Gene/Insert name: pPGK-Key_A_e18-TagBFP-P2A-mCherry-asym_degronSwitch_A_t8-WPRE
  Species: Synthetic
Terms and licenses: Academic/Nonprofit Terms; Industry Terms: Not Available to Industry
How to cite: pAN2981 was a gift from Hana El-Samad (Addgene plasmid # 127246 ; http://n2t.net/addgene:127246 ; RRID:Addgene_127246)
