[The description below was written by a language model from this plasmid's Addgene catalogue record and pLannotate feature annotations shown in this document.]
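Description:
pAN2981 is a lentiviral transfer plasmid built on a custom pHR backbone and used in synthetic biology work on de novo designed protein switches. It is maintained in E. coli through a high-copy ColE1/pUC-type origin and selected with kanamycin (KanR, aph(3')-Ia). The viral framework consists of a full-length HIV-1 LTR upstream (labelled a 3' LTR by the annotation software, though it sits in the 5' position relative to the packaged genome), followed by the Ψ packaging signal with a gag fragment, the Rev response element and the cPPT/CTS, with a self-inactivating ΔU3 3' LTR closing the genome. The backbone also carries pHR-lineage remnants outside the viral genome: an SV40 promoter with gpt fragments, SV40 small t intron and poly(A) sequences, and fragments of TcR, rop and bom.

The payload is a single transcription unit driven by the mouse PGK promoter and stabilised by a downstream WPRE. According to the insert name, it encodes Key_A_e18 fused to TagBFP, a P2A ribosomal-skipping peptide, and mCherry fused to the asymmetric degronSwitch_A_t8, so the two proteins are made separately from one mRNA. The automated feature table detects only the two fluorescent proteins. The synthetic key and switch sequences are not annotated, but they presumably correspond to the unannotated intervals before TagBFP and between mCherry and the WPRE. In this class of designs, the switch holds a degron in a caged state and key binding exposes it. mCherry fluorescence therefore reports the stability of the switch fusion, while BFP reports key expression. The construct allows co-delivery of both components to mammalian cells by lentiviral transduction to test key-dependent protein degradation. No mammalian drug-selection marker lies within the packaged region, so transduced cells would be identified by fluorescence.
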