Features (pLannotate 1.2.2; 30 found; start..end, strand, type, name):
      5..504     +  promoter       PGK promoter: mouse phosphoglycerate kinase 1 promoter
    685..1380    +  CDS            TagBFP: TagBFP is a basic (constitutively fluorescent) blue fluorescent protein published in 2008, derived from Entacmaea quadricolor. It is reported to be a very rapidly-maturing monomer with very low acid sensitivity.
   1459..2166    +  CDS            mCherry: mCherry is a basic (constitutively fluorescent) red fluorescent protein published in 2004, derived from Discosoma sp.. It is reported to be a very rapidly-maturing monomer with low acid sensitivity.
   3030..3618    +  misc_feature   WPRE: woodchuck hepatitis virus posttranscriptional regulatory element
   3633..3653    +  misc_feature   MCS (fragment): pBluescript multiple cloning site
   3670..3738    +  CDS            nef (fragment): NEF_HV1Z2 - Experimental evidence at protein level: Swiss-Prot protein existence level 1. Extracellular Nef protein targets CD4(+) T-lymphocytes for apoptosis by interacting with CXCR4 surface receptors. From Human immunodeficiency virus type 1 group M subtype D (isolate Z2/CDC-Z34) (HIV-1).
   3740..3973    +  LTR            3' LTR (ΔU3): self-inactivating 3' long terminal repeat (LTR) from HIV-1
   3998..4016    -  promoter       SP6 promoter: promoter for bacteriophage SP6 RNA polymerase
   4244..4523    +  CDS            TcR (fragment): tetracycline efflux protein; tet; confers resistance to tetracycline
   4524..4572    -  misc_feature   bom (fragment): basis of mobility region from pBR322
   4674..4709    -  CDS            rop (fragment): Rop protein, which maintains plasmids at low copy number; rop
   4915..5503    -  rep_origin     ori: high-copy-number ColE1/pMB1/pBR322/pUC origin of replication
   5728..6543    +  CDS            KanR: aminoglycoside phosphotransferase; aph(3')-Ia; confers resistance to kanamycin in bacteria or G418 (Geneticin®) in eukaryotes
   6612..6745    +  rep_origin     RSF ori (fragment): Plasmids containing the RSF 1030 origin of replication can be propagated in E. coli cells that contain additional plasmids with compatible origins.
   6747..6803    +  CDS            lacI (fragment): lac repressor; lacI; The lac repressor binds to the lac operator to inhibit transcription in E. coli. This inhibition can be relieved by adding lactose or isopropyl-β-D-thiogalactopyranoside (IPTG).
   6810..7139    +  promoter       SV40 promoter: SV40 enhancer and early promoter
   7339..7458    +  CDS            gpt (fragment): XGPT_ECOLI - Also known as gpp, gxu. Experimental evidence at protein level: Swiss-Prot protein existence level 1. Purine salvage pathway enzyme that catalyzes the transfer of the ribosyl-5-phosphate group from 5-phospho-alpha-D-ribose 1- diphosphate (PRPP) to the N9 position of the 6-oxopurines guanine and xanthine to form the corresponding ribonucleotides GMP (guanosine 5'- monophosphate) and XMP (xanthosine 5'-monophosphate), with the release of PPi. To a lesser extent, also acts on hypoxanthine (PubMed:9100006, PubMed:3886014). Does not ribophosphorylate adenine (PubMed:3886014). From Esch
   7458..7793    +  CDS            gpt (fragment): XGPT_ECOLI - Also known as gpp, gxu. Experimental evidence at protein level: Swiss-Prot protein existence level 1. Purine salvage pathway enzyme that catalyzes the transfer of the ribosyl-5-phosphate group from 5-phospho-alpha-D-ribose 1- diphosphate (PRPP) to the N9 position of the 6-oxopurines guanine and xanthine to form the corresponding ribonucleotides GMP (guanosine 5'- monophosphate) and XMP (xanthosine 5'-monophosphate), with the release of PPi. To a lesser extent, also acts on hypoxanthine (PubMed:9100006, PubMed:3886014). Does not ribophosphorylate adenine (PubMed:3886014). From Esch
   7888..8193    +  CDS            frsA (fragment): FRSA_ECOLI - Also known as yafA. Experimental evidence at protein level: Swiss-Prot protein existence level 1. Catalyzes the hydrolysis of esters (PubMed:15808744). Displays esterase activity toward pNP-butyrate (PubMed:15808744). May stimulate mixed-acid fermentation by acting as a fermentation/respiration switch that down-regulates respiration and up- regulates fermentation rates (PubMed:15169777). From Escherichia coli (strain K12).
   8197..8271    +  CDS            small t antigen (fragment): SV40 (simian virus 40) small t antigen
   8273..8338    +  intron         small t intron: SV40 (simian virus 40) small t antigen intron
   8468..8488    +  CDS            SV40 NLS: nuclear localization signal of SV40 (simian virus 40) large T antigen
   8807..8890    +  CDS            large T antigen (fragment): large T antigen from SV40 (simian virus 40)
   8913..9047    +  polyA_signal   SV40 poly(A) signal: SV40 polyadenylation signal
   9215..9848    +  LTR            3' LTR: 3' long terminal repeat (LTR) from HIV-1
   9895..10020   +  misc_feature   HIV-1 Ψ: packaging signal of human immunodeficiency virus type 1
  10004..10342   +  CDS            HIV-1 gag (fragment): gag protein from human immunodeficiency virus 1; gag
  10517..10750   +  misc_feature   RRE: The Rev response element (RRE) of HIV-1 allows for Rev-dependent mRNA export from the nucleus to the cytoplasm.
  11127..11227   +  CDS            Rev (fragment): human immunodeficiency virus 1 (HIV-1) Rev protein; rev; enhances nuclear export of unspliced and incompletely spliced viral mRNAs
  11264..11381   +  misc_feature   cPPT/CTS: central polypurine tract and central termination sequence of HIV-1
>Addgene plasmid #127246 | pAN2981 | addgene full sequence | sequence record 261344 | Addgene NGS Result
AACGGGGTAGGGGAGGCGCTTTTCCCAAGGCAGTCTGGAGCATGCGCTTTAGCAGCCCCGCTGGGCACTT
GGCGCTACACAAGTGGCCTCTGGCCTCGCACACATTCCACATCCACCGGTAGGCGCCAACCGGCTCCGTT
CTTTGGTGGCCCCTTCGCGCCACCTTCTACTCCTCCCCTAGTCAGGAAGTTCCCCCCCGCCCCGCAGCTC
GCGTCGTGCAGGACGTGACAAATGGAAGTAGCATGTCTCACTAGTCTCGTGCAGATGGACAGCACCGCTG
AGCAATGGAAGCGGGTAGGCCTTTGGGGCAGCGGCCAATAGCAGCTTTGCTCCTTCGCTTTCTGGGCTCA
GAGGCTGGGAAGGGGTGGGTCCGGGGGCGGGCTCAGGGGCGGGCTCAGGGGCGGGGCGGGCGCCCGAAGG
TCCTCCGGAGGCCCGGCATTCTGCACGCTTCAAAAGCGCACGTCTGCCGCGCTGTTCTCCTCTTCCTCAT
CTCCGGGCCTTTCGGCCACTATGGAGGCCAGGAAAGCGATTGCCCGAGTTAAAAGGGAATCTAAGAGAAT
TGTAGAAGATGCGGAAAGGTTGATACGCGAAGCCGCCGCTGCTTCAGAAAAAATCTCACGAGAGGCGGAA
CGACTCATCCGAGAGGCGGCTGCCGCTTCTGAAAAAATATCCAGGGAGGGTTCTAGCGAGCTGATTAAGG
AGAACATGCACATGAAGCTGTACATGGAGGGCACCGTGGACAACCATCACTTCAAGTGCACATCCGAGGG
CGAAGGCAAGCCCTACGAGGGCACCCAGACCATGAGAATCAAGGTGGTCGAGGGCGGCCCTCTCCCCTTC
GCCTTCGACATCCTGGCTACTAGCTTCCTCTACGGCAGCAAGACCTTCATCAACCACACCCAGGGCATCC
CCGACTTCTTCAAGCAGTCCTTCCCTGAGGGCTTCACATGGGAGAGAGTCACCACATACGAAGACGGGGG
CGTGCTGACCGCTACCCAGGACACCAGCCTCCAGGACGGCTGCCTCATCTACAACGTCAAGATCAGAGGG
GTGAACTTCACATCCAACGGCCCTGTGATGCAGAAGAAAACACTCGGCTGGGAGGCCTTCACCGAAACGC
TGTACCCCGCTGACGGCGGCCTGGAAGGCAGAAACGACATGGCCCTGAAGCTCGTGGGCGGGAGCCATCT
GATCGCAAACATCAAGACCACATATAGATCCAAGAAACCCGCTAAGAACCTCAAGATGCCTGGCGTCTAC
TATGTGGACTACAGACTGGAAAGAATCAAGGAGGCCAACAACGAAACCTACGTCGAGCAGCACGAGGTGG
CAGTGGCCAGATACTGCGACCTCCCTAGCAAACTGGGGCACAAGCTTAATGGATCCGCCACTAACTTCTC
TCTGCTGAAACAAGCCGGGGACGTGGAGGAGAATCCAGGTCCCGCTGCCAAAACGGGTATGGTGAGCAAG
GGCGAGGAGGATAACATGGCCATCATCAAGGAGTTCATGCGCTTCAAGGTGCACATGGAGGGCTCCGTGA
ACGGCCACGAGTTCGAGATCGAGGGCGAGGGCGAGGGCCGCCCCTACGAGGGCACCCAGACCGCCAAGCT
GAAGGTGACCAAGGGTGGCCCCCTGCCCTTCGCCTGGGACATCCTGTCCCCTCAGTTCATGTACGGCTCC
AAGGCCTACGTGAAGCACCCCGCCGACATCCCCGACTACTTGAAGCTGTCCTTCCCCGAGGGCTTCAAGT
GGGAGCGCGTGATGAACTTCGAGGACGGCGGCGTGGTGACCGTGACCCAGGACTCCTCCCTGCAGGACGG
CGAGTTCATCTACAAGGTGAAGCTGCGCGGCACCAACTTCCCCTCCGACGGCCCCGTAATGCAGAAGAAG
ACCATGGGCTGGGAGGCCTCCTCCGAGCGGATGTACCCCGAGGACGGCGCCCTGAAGGGCGAGATCAAGC
AGAGGCTGAAGCTGAAGGACGGCGGCCACTACGACGCTGAGGTCAAGACCACCTACAAGGCCAAGAAGCC
CGTGCAGCTGCCCGGCGCCTACAACGTCAACATCAAGTTGGACATCACCTCCCACAACGAGGACTACACC
ATCGTGGAACAGTACGAACGCGCCGAGGGCCGCCACTCCACCGGCGGCATGGACGAGCTGTACAAGGGAT
CCTCTGAGTTGGCTAGAAAATTGTTAGAGGCATCTACCAAGTTACAGAGATTGAATATTAGGTTGGCTGA
AGCTTTATTGGAAGCTATAGCTAGATTGCAAGAGTTAAATTTGGAATTAGTTTACTTGGCCGTTGAATTA
ACCGATCCTAAAAGGATAAGGGATGAAATAAAGGAGGTTAAAGATAAGTCTAAAGAGATCATTAGGAGAG
CTGAGAAGGAAATTGATGATGCTGCCAAAGAATCAGAAAAGATTTTAGAAGAAGCCAGGGAGGCTATCTC
AGGTTCAGGTTCAGAATTGGCCAAATTATTATTAAAAGCAATTGCAGAAACTCAAGATTTGAACTTAAGA
GCAGCAAAGGCCTTCTTGGAGGCCGCAGCCAAACTTCAAGAACTAAACATTAGAGCTGTCGAATTGTTGG
TAAAGTTGACTGATCCAGCTACAATCAGAGAGGCATTAGAACATGCTAAGAGAAGATCAAAGGAAATCAT
AGACGAGGCCGAAAGAGCAATAAGGGCCGCTAAAAGAGAGTCTGAACGTATCATCGAAGAAGCTCGTAGA
TTAATTGAAAAGGGCAGCGGTTCCGGATCTGAATTAGCAAGAGAATTGTTGAGGGCTCATGCCCAGTTGC
AAAGATTAAATTTGGAACTATTACGTGAGTTGTTAAGAGCCTTAGCACAGTTACAGGAGCTTAATCTGGA
TTTATTAAGGTTGGCCTCAGAGTTAACAGACCCAGATGAGGCCAGGAAAGCTATCGCCCGTGTAAAACGT
TTATCAATGAGCTGCGCTCAAGAATCAGAGAGGTTGATCAGAGAAGCGGCTGCTGCATCAGAGAAGATTA
AGTAATGGCGCTTATCGATAATCAACCTCTGGATTACAAAATTTGTGAAAGATTGACTGGTATTCTTAAC
TATGTTGCTCCTTTTACGCTATGTGGATACGCTGCTTTAATGCCTTTGTATCATGCTATTGCTTCCCGTA
TGGCTTTCATTTTCTCCTCCTTGTATAAATCCTGGTTGCTGTCTCTTTATGAGGAGTTGTGGCCCGTTGT
CAGGCAACGTGGCGTGGTGTGCACTGTGTTTGCTGACGCAACCCCCACTGGTTGGGGCATTGCCACCACC
TGTCAGCTCCTTTCCGGGACTTTCGCTTTCCCCCTCCCTATTGCCACGGCGGAACTCATCGCCGCCTGCC
TTGCCCGCTGCTGGACAGGGGCTCGGCTGTTGGGCACTGACAATTCCGTGGTGTTGTCGGGGAAATCATC
GTCCTTTCCTTGGCTGCTCGCCTGTGTTGCCACCTGGATTCTGCGCGGGACGTCCTTCTGCTACGTCCCT
TCGGCCCTCAATCCAGCGGACCTTCCTTCCCGCGGCCTGCTGCCGGCTCTGCGGCCTCTTCCGCGTCTTC
GCCTTCGCCCTCAGACGAGTCGGATCTCCCTTTGGGCCGCCTCCCCGCATGCTGAGCATACACGATACCG
TCGACCTCGAGGGAATTAATTCGAGCTCGGTACCTTTAAGACCAATGACTTACAAGGCAGCTGTAGATCT
TAGCCACTTTTTAAAAGAAAAGGGGGGACTGGAAGGGCTAATTCACTCCCAACGAAGACAAGATCTGCTT
TTTGCTTGTACTGGGTTTCTCTGGTTAGACCAGATCTGAGCCTGGGAGCTCTCTGGCTAACTAGGGAACC
CACTGCTTAAGCCTCAATAAAGCTTGCCTTGAGTGCTTCAAGTAGTGTGTGCCCGTCTGTTGTGTGACTC
TGGTAACTAGAGATCCCTCAGACCCTTTTAGTCAGTGTGGAAAATCTCTAGCAGCATCTAGAATTAATTC
CGTGTATTCTATAGTGTCACCTAAATCGTATGTGTATGATACATAAGGTTATGTATTAATTGTAGCCGCG
TTCTAACGACAATATGTACAAGCCTAATTGTGTAGCATCTGGCTTACTGAAGCAGACCCTATCATCTCTC
TCGTAAACTGCCGTCAGAGTCGGTTTGGTTGGACGAACCTTCTGAGTTTCTGGTAACGCCGTCCCGCACC
CGGAAATGGTCAGCGAACCAATCAGCAGGGTCATCGCTAGCCAGATCCTCTACGCCGGACGCATCGTGGC
CGGCATCACCGGCGCCACAGGTGCGGTTGCTGGCGCCTATATCGCCGACATCACCGATGGGGAAGATCGG
GCTCGCCACTTCGGGCTCATGAGCGCTTGTTTCGGCGTGGGTATGGTGGCAGGCCCCGTGGCCGGGGGAC
TGTTGGGCGCCATCTCCTTGCATGCACCATTCCTTGCGGCGGCGGTGCTCAACGGCCTCAACCTACTACT
GGGCTGCTTCCTAATGCAGGAGTCGCATAAGGGAGAGCGTCGAATGGTGCACTCTCAGTACAATCTGCTC
TGATGCCGCATAGTTAAGCCAGCCCCGACACCCGCCAACACCCGCTGACGCGCCCTGACGGGCTTGTCTG
CTCCCGGCATCCGCTTACAGACAAGCTGTGACCATCTCCGGGAGCTGCATGTGTCAGAGGTTTTCACCGT
CATCACCGAAACGCGCGAGATGAAAGGGCCTCGTGATACGCCTATTTTTATAGGTTAATGTCATGATAAT
AATGGTTTCTTAGACGTCAGGTGGCACTTTTCGGGGAAATGTGCCGAGCGGCCGCACGGTTATCCACAGA
ATCAGGGGATAACGCAGGAAAGAACATGTGAGCAAAAGGCCAGCAAAAGGCCAGGAACCGTAAAAAGGCC
GCGTTGCTGGCGTTTTTCCATAGGCTCCGCCCCCCTGACGAGCATCACAAAAATCGACGCTCAAGTCAGA
GGTGGCGAAACCCGACAGGACTATAAAGATACCAGGCGTTTCCCCCTGGAAGCTCCCTCGTGCGCTCTCC
TGTTCCGACCCTGCCGCTTACCGGATACCTGTCCGCCTTTCTCCCTTCGGGAAGCGTGGCGCTTTCTCAT
AGCTCACGCTGTAGGTATCTCAGTTCGGTGTAGGTCGTTCGCTCCAAGCTGGGCTGTGTGCACGAACCCC
CCGTTCAGCCCGACCGCTGCGCCTTATCCGGTAACTATCGTCTTGAGTCCAACCCGGTAAGACACGACTT
ATCGCCACTGGCAGCAGCCACTGGTAACAGGATTAGCAGAGCGAGGTATGTAGGCGGTGCTACAGAGTTC
TTGAAGTGGTGGCCTAACTACGGCTACACTAGAAGAACAGTATTTGGTATCTGCGCTCTGCTGAAGCCAG
TTACCTTCGGAAAAAGAGTTGGTAGCTCTTGATCCGGCAAACAAACCACCGCTGGTAGCGGTGGTTTTTT
TGTTTGCAAGCAGCAGATTACGCGCAGAAAAAAAGGATCTCAAGAAGATCCTTTGATCTTTTCTACGGGG
TCTGACGCTCAGTGGAACGAAAACTCACGTTAAGGGATTTTGGTCATGACTGATCCTTCAACTCAGCAAA
AGTTCGATTTATTCAACAAAGCCACGTTGTGTCTCAAAATCTCTGATGTTACATTGCACAAGATAAAAAT
ATATCATCATGAACAATAAAACTGTCTGCTTACATAAACAGTAATACAAGGGGTGTTATGAGCCATATTC
AACGGGAAACGTCTTGCTCCAGGCCGCGATTAAATTCCAACATGGATGCTGATTTATATGGGTATAAATG
GGCTCGCGATAATGTCGGGCAATCAGGTGCGACAATCTATCGATTGTATGGGAAGCCCGATGCGCCAGAG
TTGTTTCTGAAACATGGCAAAGGTAGCGTTGCCAATGATGTTACAGATGAGATGGTCAGACTAAACTGGC
TGACGGAATTTATGCCTCTTCCGACCATCAAGCATTTTATCCGTACTCCTGATGATGCATGGTTACTCAC
CACTGCGATCCCCGGGAAAACAGCATTCCAGGTATTAGAAGAATATCCTGATTCAGGTGAAAATATTGTT
GATGCGCTGGCAGTGTTCCTGCGCCGGTTGCATTCGATTCCTGTTTGTAATTGTCCTTTTAACAGCGATC
GCGTATTTCGCCTCGCTCAGGCGCAATCACGAATGAATAACGGTTTGGTTGATGCGAGTGATTTTGATGA
CGAGCGTAATGGCTGGCCTGTTGAACAAGTCTGGAAAGAAATGCATAAGCTTTTGCCATTCTCACCGGAT
TCAGTCGTCACTCATGGTGATTTCTCACTTGATAACCTTATTTTTGACGAGGGGAAATTAATAGGTTGTA
TTGATGTTGGACGAGTCGGAATCGCAGACCGATACCAGGATCTTGCCATCCTATGGAACTGCCTCGGTGA
GTTTTCTCCTTCATTACAGAAACGGCTTTTTCAAAAATATGGTATTGATAATCCTGATATGAATAAATTG
CAGTTTCATTTGATGCTCGATGAGTTTTTCTAATCAGAATTGGTTAATTGGTTGTAACACGCGGCCGCCA
ATTTTTTACGGTTCCTGGCCTTTTGCTGGCCTTTTGCTCACATGTTCTTTCCTGCGTTATCCCCTGATTC
TGTGGATAACCGTATTACCGCCTTTGAGTGAGCTGATACCGCTCGCCGCAGCCGAACGACCGAGCGCAGC
GAGTCAGTGAGCGAGGAAGCGGAAGAGCGCCCAATACGCAAACCGCCTCTCCCCGCGCGTTGGCCGATTC
ATTAATGCAGCTGTGGAATGTGTGTCAGTTAGGGTGTGGAAAGTCCCCAGGCTCCCCAGCAGGCAGAAGT
ATGCAAAGCATGCATCTCAATTAGTCAGCAACCAGGTGTGGAAAGTCCCCAGGCTCCCCAGCAGGCAGAA
GTATGCAAAGCATGCATCTCAATTAGTCAGCAACCATAGTCCCGCCCCTAACTCCGCCCATCCCGCCCCT
AACTCCGCCCAGTTCCGCCCATTCTCCGCCCCATGGCTGACTAATTTTTTTTATTTATGCAGAGGCCGAG
GCCGCCTCGGCCTCTGAGCTATTCCAGAAGTAGTGAGGAGGCTTTTTTGGAGGCCTAGGCTTTTGCAAAA
AGCTTGGACACAAGACAGGCTTGCGAGATATGTTTGAGAATACCACTTTATCCCGCGTCAGGGAGAGGCA
GTGCGTAAAAAGACGCGGACTCATGTGAAATACTGGTTTTTAGTGCGCCAGATCTCTATAATCTCGCGCA
ACCTATTTTCCCCTCGAACACTTTTTAAGCCGTAGATAAACAGGCTGGGACACTTCACATGAGCGAAAAA
TACATCGTCACCTGGGACATGTTGCAGATCCATGCACGTAAACTCGCAAGCCGACTGATGCCTTCTGAAC
AATGGAAAGGCATTATTGCCGTAAGCCGTGGCGGTCTGTACCGGGTGCGTTACTGGCGCGTGAACTGGGT
ATTCGTCATGTCGATACCGTTTGTATTTCCAGCTACGATCACGACAACCAGCGCGAGCTTAAAGTGCTGA
AACGCGCAGAAGGCGATGGCGAAGGCTTCATCGTTATTGATGACCTGGTGGATACCGGTGGTACTGCGGT
TGCGATTCGTGAAATGTATCCAAAAGCGCACTTTGTCACCATCTTCGCAAAACCGGCTGGTCGTCCGCTG
GTTGATGACTATGTTGTTGATATCCCGCAAGATACCTGGATTGAACAGCCGTGGGATATGGGCGTCGTAT
TCGTCCCGCCAATCTCCGGTCGCTAATCTTTTCAACGCCTGGCACTGCCGGGCGTTGTTCTTTTTAACTT
CAGGCGGGTTACAATAGTTTCCAGTAAGTATTCTGGAGGCTGCATCCATGACACAGGCAAACCTGAGCGA
AACCCTGTTCAAACCCCGCTTTAAACATCCTGAAACCTCGACGCTAGTCCGCCGCTTTAATCACGGCGCA
CAACCGCCTGTGCAGTCGGCCCTTGATGGTAAAACCATCCCTCACTGGTATCGCATGATTAACCGTCTGA
TGTGGATCTGGCGCGGCATTGACCCACGCGAAATCCTCGACGTCCAGGCACGTATTGTGATGAGCGATGC
CGAACGTACCGACGATGATTTATACGATACGGTGATTGGCTACCGTGGCGGCAACTGGATTTATGAGTGG
GCCCCGGATCTTTGTGAAGGAACCTTACTTCTGTGGTGTGACATAATTGGACAAACTACCTACAGAGATT
TAAAGCTCTAAGGTAAATATAAAATTTTTAAGTGTATAATGTGTTAAACTACTGATTCTAATTGTTTGTG
TATTTTAGATTCCAACCTATGGAACTGATGAATGGGAGCAGTGGTGGAATGCCTTTAATGAGGAAAACCT
GTTTTGCTCAGAAGAAATGCCATCTAGTGATGATGAGGCTACTGCTGACTCTCAACATTCTACTCCTCCA
AAAAAGAAGAGAAAGGTAGAAGACCCCAAGGACTTTCCTTCAGAATTGCTAAGTTTTTTGAGTCATGCTG
TGTTTAGTAATAGAACTCTTGCTTGCTTTGCTATTTACACCACAAAGGAAAAAGCTGCACTGCTATACAA
GAAAATTATGGAAAAATATTCTGTAACCTTTATAAGTAGGCATAACAGTTATAATCATAACATACTGTTT
TTTCTTACTCCACACAGGCATAGAGTGTCTGCTATTAATAACTATGCTCAAAAATTGTGTACCTTTAGCT
TTTTAATTTGTAAAGGGGTTAATAAGGAATATTTGATGTATAGTGCCTTGACTAGAGATCATAATCAGCC
ATACCACATTTGTAGAGGTTTTACTTGCTTTAAAAAACCTCCCACACCTCCCCCTGAACCTGAAACATAA
AATGAATGCAATTGTTGTTGTTAACTTGTTTATTGCAGCTTATAATGGTTACAAATAAAGCAATAGCATC
ACAAATTTCACAAATAAAGCATTTTTTTCACTGCATTCTAGTTGTGGTTTGTCCAAACTCATCAATGTAT
CTTATCATGTCTGGATCAACTGGATAACTCAAGCTAACCAAAATCATCCCAAACTTCCCACCCCATACCC
TATTACCACTGCCAATTACCTGTGGTTTCATTTACTCTAAACCTGTGATTCCTCTGAATTATTTTCATTT
TAAAGAAATTGTATTTGTTAAATATGTACTACAAACTTAGTAGTTGGAAGGGCTAATTCACTCCCAAAGA
AGACAAGATATCCTTGATCTGTGGATCTACCACACACAAGGCTACTTCCCTGATTAGCAGAACTACACAC
CAGGGCCAGGGGTCAGATATCCACTGACCTTTGGATGGTGCTACAAGCTAGTACCAGTTGAGCCAGATAA
GGTAGAAGAGGCCAATAAAGGAGAGAACACCAGCTTGTTACACCCTGTGAGCCTGCATGGGATGGATGAC
CCGGAGAGAGAAGTGTTAGAGTGGAGGTTTGACAGCCGCCTAGCATTTCATCACGTGGCCCGAGAGCTGC
ATCCGGAGTACTTCAAGAACTGCTGATATCGAGCTTGCTACAAGGGACTTTCCGCTGGGGACTTTCCAGG
GAGGCGTGGCCTGGGCGGGACTGGGGAGTGGCGAGCCCTCAGATCCTGCATATAAGCAGCTGCTTTTTGC
CTGTACTGGGACTCTCTGGTTAGACCAGATCTGAGCCTGGGAGCTCTCTGGCTAACTAGGGAACCCACTG
CTTAAGCCTCAATAAAGCTTGCCTTGAGTGCTTCAAGTAGTGTGTGCCCGTCTGTTGTGTGACTCTGGTA
ACTAGAGATCCCTCAGACCCTTTTAGTCAGTGTGGAAAATCTCTAGCAGTGGCGCCCGAACAGGGACTTG
AAAGCGAAAGGGAAACCAGAGGAGCTCTCTCGACGCAGGACTCGGCTTGCTGAAGCGCGCACGGCAAGAG
GCGAGGGGCGGCGACTGGTGAGTACGCCAAAAATTTTGACTAGCGGAGGCTAGAAGGAGAGAGATGGGTG
CGAGAGCGTCAGTATTAAGCGGGGGAGAATTAGATCGCGATGGGAAAAAATTCGGTTAAGGCCAGGGGGA
AAGAAAAAATATAAATTAAAACATATAGTATGGGCAAGCAGGGAGCTAGAACGATTCGCAGTTAATCCTG
GCCTGTTAGAAACATCAGAAGGCTGTAGACAAATACTGGGACAGCTACAACCATCCCTTCAGACAGGATC
AGAAGAACTTAGATCATTATATAATACAGTAGCAACCCTCTATTGTGTGCATCAAAGGATAGAGATAAAA
GACACCAAGGAAGCTTTAGACAAGATAGAGGAAGAGCAAAACAAAAGTAAGACCACCGCACAGCAAGCGG
CCGGCCGCTGATCTTCAGACCTGGAGGAGGAGATATGAGGGACAATTGGAGAAGTGAATTATATAAATAT
AAAGTAGTAAAAATTGAACCATTAGGAGTAGCACCCACCAAGGCAAAGAGAAGAGTGGTGCAGAGAGAAA
AAAGAGCAGTGGGAATAGGAGCTTTGTTCCTTGGGTTCTTGGGAGCAGCAGGAAGCACTATGGGCGCAGC
GTCAATGACGCTGACGGTACAGGCCAGACAATTATTGTCTGGTATAGTGCAGCAGCAGAACAATTTGCTG
AGGGCTATTGAGGCGCAACAGCATCTGTTGCAACTCACAGTCTGGGGCATCAAGCAGCTCCAGGCAAGAA
TCCTGGCTGTGGAAAGATACCTAAAGGATCAACAGCTCCTGGGGATTTGGGGTTGCTCTGGAAAACTCAT
TTGCACCACTGCTGTGCCTTGGAATGCTAGTTGGAGTAATAAATCTCTGGAACAGATTTGGAATCACACG
ACCTGGATGGAGTGGGACAGAGAAATTAACAATTACACAAGCTTAATACACTCCTTAATTGAAGAATCGC
AAAACCAGCAAGAAAAGAATGAACAAGAATTATTGGAATTAGATAAATGGGCAAGTTTGTGGAATTGGTT
TAACATAACAAATTGGCTGTGGTATATAAAATTATTCATAATGATAGTAGGAGGCTTGGTAGGTTTAAGA
ATAGTTTTTGCTGTACTTTCTATAGTGAATAGAGTTAGGCAGGGATATTCACCATTATCGTTTCAGACCC
ACCTCCCAACCCCGAGGGGACCCGACAGGCCCGAAGGAATAGAAGAAGAAGGTGGAGAGAGAGACAGAGA
CAGATCCATTCGATTAGTGAACGGATCTCGACGGTATCGCCAAATGGCAGTATTCATCCACAATTTTAAA
AGAAAAGGGGGGATTGGGGGGTACAGTGCAGGGGAAAGAATAGTAGACATAATAGCAACAGACATACAAA
CTAAAGAATTACAAAAACAAATTACAAAAATTCAAAATTTTCGGGTTTATTACAGGGACAGCAGAGATCC
AGTTTGGCCCTCTGA
